>Addgene plasmid #199122 | RB794 | addgene full sequence | sequence record 392181 | Addgene NGS Result
TCGCGCGTTTCGGTGATGACGGTGAAAACCTCTGACACATGCAGCTCCCGGAGACGGTCACAGCTTGTCT
GTAAGCGGATGCCGGGAGCAGACAAGCCCGTCAGGGCGCGTCAGCGGGTGTTGGCGGGTGTCGGGGCTGG
CTTAACTATGCGGCATCAGAGCAGATTGTACTGAGAGTGCACCATAGATCACGACATTACTATATATATA
ATATAGGAAGCATTTAATAGAACAGCATCGTAATATATGTGTACTTTGCAGTTATGACGCCAGATGGCAG
TAGTGGAAGATATTCTTTATTGAAAAATAGCTTGTCACCTTACGTACAATCTTGATCCGGAGCTTTTCTT
TTTTTGCCGATTAAGAATTAATTCGGTCGAAAAAAGAAAAGGAGAGGGCCAAGAGGGAGGGCATTGGTGA
CTATTGAGCACGTGAGTATACGTGATTAAGCACACAAAGGCAGCTTGGAGTATGTCTGTTATTAATTTCA
CAGGTAGTTCTGGTCCATTGGTGAAAGTTTGCGGCTTGCAGAGCACAGAGGCCGCAGAATGTGCTCTAGA
TTCCGATGCTGACTTGCTGGGTATTATATGTGTGCCCAATAGAAAGAGAACAATTGACCCGGTTATTGCA
AGGAAAATTTCAAGTCTTGTAAAAGCATATAAAAATAGTTCAGGCACTCCGAAATACTTGGTTGGCGTGT
TTCGTAATCAACCTAAGGAGGATGTTTTGGCTCTGGTCAATGATTACGGCATTGATATCGTCCAACTGCA
TGGAGATGAGTCGTGGCAAGAATACCAAGAGTTCCTCGGTTTGCCAGTTATTAAAAGACTCGTATTTCCA
AAAGACTGCAACATACTACTCAGTGCAGCTTCACAGAAACCTCATTCGTTTATTCCCTTGTTTGATTCAG
AAGCAGGTGGGACAGGTGAACTTTTGGATTGGAACTCGATTTCTGACTGGGTTGGAAGGCAAGAGAGCCC
CGAAAGCTTACATTTTATGTTAGCTGGTGGACTGACGCCAGAAAATGTTGGTGATGCGCTTAGATTAAAT
GGCGTTATTGGTGTTGATGTAAGCGGAGGTGTGGAGACAAATGGTGTAAAAGACTCTAACAAAATAGCAA
ATTTCGTCAAAAATGCTAAGAAATAGGTTATTACTGAGTAGTATTTATTTAAGTATTGTTTGTGCACTTG
CCGATCTATGCGGTGTGAAATACCGCACAGATGCGTAAGGAGAAAATACCGCATCAGGAAATTGTAAGCG
TTAATATTTTGTTAAAATTCGCGTTAAATTTTTGTTAAATCAGCTCATTTTTTAACCAATAGGCCGAAAT
CGGCAAAATCCCTTATAAATCAAAAGAATAGACCGAGATAGGGT
[37 nt withheld, positions 1375-1411]
AAAGAACGTGGACTCCAACGTCAAAGG
[49 nt withheld, positions 1439-1487]
T
[87 nt withheld, positions 1489-1575]
GGCCGGCTAGGCCTTAACCCACTGAATTCTACATCGAACAAGAGAAACCTTTTTTTTTACTTTTTTCAAA
CTTGAACAAAGAAAAGAAAAAGAAAAAGAAAAAGCAATCACAGCTTATTAACGATTCGTGTTTAAATAAT
CAATTGAAAGGAAAATAGAAGATTTTTGAAAAAAAGTTATTGGTATTTATTAACTTAATATATCAGTAAC
ATCAAGAGAAAGAAACTGAATTATAAACAGAGTATGTGAAGCAATTGCAATTGCAATTATTAGAGATCCA
GAAAACTGAATTGTGCTTGAATACCACTTGTTTACCGGCG
[124 nt withheld, positions 1896-2019]
CCATTCGCCATTCAGGCTGCGCAACTGTTGGGAAGGGCGATCGGTGCGGGCCTCTTCGCTATTACGCCAG
CTGGCGAAAGGGGGATGTGCTGCAAGGCGATTAAGTTGGGTAACGCCAGGGTTTTCCCAGTCACGACGTT
GTAAAACGACGGCCAGTGAATTGTAATACGACTCACTATAGGGCGAATTGGGTACCGAATTCGAGCTCGT
TTAAACGTCGACACTGGATGGCGGCGTTAGTATCGAATCGACAGCAGTATAGCGACCAGCATTCACATAC
GATTGACGCATGATATTACTTTCTGCGCACTTAACTTCGCATCTGGGCAGATGATGTCGAGGCGAAAAAA
AATATAAATCACGCTAACATTTGATTAAAATAGAACAACTACAATATAAAAAAACTATACAAATGACAAG
TTCTTGAAAACAAGAATCTTTTTATTGTCAGTACTGACTCGAGTTATTATGGACATGGCATAGACATATA
CAAAGCTTGTTCACCATCGGAAGCAGTACCATCGTATAAAGCAGTATCCAAACCACACAAAGTGAAACCC
ATTCTTCTATAAGCATGAATAGCTGGAGCATTAACATTGGTAACTTCCAACCACAAATGACCAGCACCTC
TTTCTCTGGCGAATTCAGTAGCCAAACCCATCAAAGCTCTACCAACACCATGACCTCTATGTTCTGGAGC
AACTTCAATATCTTCAACAGTCAATCTTCTGTTCCAACCAGAATAAGAAACAACAACGAAACCAGCCAAA
TCACCATCATCACCATAAGCAACGAAAGTTCTAGAATCTGGATCACCATCTTCACCAGCATCGGATTCAT
CATCGGATTCATCATCTGGGAAAACCTTAGTCAATGGTGGATCAACTGGAACTTCTCTCAAAGTGAAACC
ATCACCAGTAGCAGTAACTCTAAAAACAGTATCGGTAGTGAAAGAACCATCCAAAGCTTCAATAGCTTCA
GCATCACCTGGAACAGAAGTTCTGTATCTATAAGCAGTATCATCCAAAGTAGTAGACATAATTGTAGGAT
CCGGTTGTTTATGTTCGGATGTGATGTGAGAACTGTATCCTAGCAAGATTTTAAAAGGAAGTATATGAAA
GAAGAACCTCAGTGGCAAATCCTAACCTTTTATATTTCTCTACAGGGGCGCGGCGTGGGGACAATTCAAC
GCGTCTGTGAGGGGAGCGTTTCCCTGCTCGCAGGTCTGCAGCGAGGAGCCGTAATTTTTGCTTCGCGCCG
TGCGGCCATCAAAATGTATGGACGCAAATGATTATACATGGGGATGTATGGGCTAAATGTACGGGCGACA
GTCACATCATGCCCCTGAGCTGCGCACGTCAAGACTGTCAAGGAGGGTATTCTGGGCCTCCATGTCGCTG
GCCGGGTGACCCGGCGGGGACGAGGCAAGCTTGATATCCCGCGGTGGAGCTCCAGCTTTTGTTCCCTTTA
GTGAGGGTTAATTTCGAGCTTGGCGTAATCATGGTCATAGCTGTTTCCTGTGTGAAATTGTTATCCGCTC
ACAATTCCACATGGCGGCCGCTCTAGAACTAGTGATGTCCACGAGGTCTCTATACTGACAGCACGCATGG
CGTCGACCTGCAGCGTACGATCGATACCGTCGACCTCGAGGGGGGGCCGGAAGGACGATGAAGGAGAGAA
AGTAGTAAGACAATATGACTTTGGACAGACATGAGATAAAAGTTTTAAAGGACAAGAAAAGGTTCGGGTT
AAAAGATGAGTATTGTATTTTTTCAAAATATCAATGCTTTTTCTGTTCTTGGGTTAGTGGTACCACCATT
GGTGATAAAACCTTTGGGGAGCCTCCTCCGAGCTTTCTCTTTGTTACTTTTTTTCTCAACTGATACTTGT
CATTCTTACTACAATTACAGGCCTAGCCGGCCCAACATAGGAGCCGGAAGCATAAAGTGTAAAGCCTGGG
GTGCCTAATGAGTGAGCTAACTCACATTAATTGCGTTGCGCTCACTGCCCGCTTTCCAGTCGGGAAACCT
GTCGTGCCAGCTGCATTAATGAATCGGCCAACGCGCGGGGAGAGGCGGTTTGCGTATTGGGCGCTCTTCC
GCTTCCTCGCTCACTGACTCGCTGCGCTCGGTCGTTCGGCTGCGGCGAGCGGTATCAGCTCACTCAAAGG
CGGTAATACGGTTATCCACAGAATCAGGGGATAACGCAGGAAAGAACATGTGAGCAAAAGGCCAGCAAAA
GGCCAGGAACCGTAAAAAGGCCGCGTTGCTGGCGTTTTTCCATAGGCTCCGCCCCCCTGACGAGCATCAC
AAAAATCGACGCTCAAGTCAGAGGTGGCGAAACCCGACAGGACTATAAAGATACCAGGCGTTTCCCCCTG
GAAGCTCCCTCGTGCGCTCTCCTGTTCCGACCCTGCCGCTTACCGGATACCTGTCCGCCTTTCTCCCTTC
GGGAAGCGTGGCGCTTTCTCATAGCTCACGCTGTAGGTATCTCAGTTCGGTGTAGGTCGTTCGCTCCAAG
CTGGGCTGTGTGCACGAACCCCCCGTTCAGCCCGACCGCTGCGCCTTATCCGGTAACTATCGTCTTGAGT
CCAACCCGGTAAGACACGACTTATCGCCACTGGCAGCAGCCACTGGTAACAGGATTAGCAGAGCGAGGTA
TGTAGGCGGTGCTACAGAGTTCTTGAAGTGGTGGCCTAACTACGGCTACACTAGAAGAACAGTATTTGGT
ATCTGCGCTCTGCTGAAGCCAGTTACCTTCGGAAAAAGAGTTGGTAGCTCTTGATCCGGCAAACAAACCA
CCGCTGGTAGCGGTGGTTTTTTTGTTTGCAAGCAGCAGATTACGCGCAGAAAAAAAGGATCTCAAGAAGA
TCCTTTGATCTTTTCTACGGGGTCTGACGCTCAGTGGAACGAAAACTCACGTTAAGGGATTTTGGTCATG
AGATTATCAAAAAGGATCTTCACCTAGATCCTTTTAAATTAAAAATGAAGTTTTAAATCAATCTAAAGTA
TATATGAGTAAACTTGGTCTGACAGTTACCAATGCTTAATCAGTGAGGCACCTATCTCAGCGATCTGTCT
ATTTCGTTCATCCATAGTTGCCTGACTCCCCGTCGTGTAGATAACTACGATACGGGAGGGCTTACCATCT
GGCCCCAGTGCTGCAATGATACCGCGAGACCCACGCTCACCGGCTCCAGATTTATCAGCAATAAACCAGC
CAGCCGGAAGGGCCGAGCGCAGAAGTGGTCCTGCAACTTTATCCGCCTCCATCCAGTCTATTAATTGTTG
CCGGGAAGCTAGAGTAAGTAGTTCGCCAGTTAATAGTTTGCGCAACGTTGTTGCCATTGCTACAGGCATC
GTGGTGTCACGCTCGTCGTTTGGTATGGCTTCATTCAGCTCCGGTTCCCAACGATCAAGGCGAGTTACAT
GATCCCCCATGTTGTGCAAAAAAGCGGTTAGCTCCTTCGGTCCTCCGATCGTTGTCAGAAGTAAGTTGGC
CGCAGTGTTATCACTCATGGTTATGGCAGCACTGCATAATTCTCTTACTGTCATGCCATCCGTAAGATGC
TTTTCTGTGACTGGTGAGTACTCAACCAAGTCATTCTGAGAATAGTGTATGCGGCGACCGAGTTGCTCTT
GCCCGGCGTCAATACGGGATAATACCGCGCCACATAGCAGAACTTTAAAAGTGCTCATCATTGGAAAACG
TTCTTCGGGGCGAAAACTCTCAAGGATCTTACCGCTGTTGAGATCCAGTTCGATGTAACCCACTCGTGCA
CCCAACTGATCTTCAGCATCTTTTACTTTCACCAGCGTTTCTGGGTGAGCAAAAACAGGAAGGCAAAATG
CCGCAAAAAAGGGAATAAGGGCGACACGGAAATGTTGAATACTCATACTCTTCCTTTTTCAATATTATTG
AAGCATTTATCAGGGTTATTGTCTCATGAGCGGATACATATTTGAATGTATTTAGAAAAATAAACAAATA
GGGGTTCCGCGCACATTTCCCCGAAAAGTGCCACCTGGGTCCTTTTCATCACGTGCTATAAAAATAATTA
TAATTTAAATTTTTTAATATAAATATATAAATTAAAAATAGAAAGTAAAAAAAGAAATTAAAGAAAAAAT
AGTTTTTGTTTTCCGAAGATGTAAAAGACTCTAGGGGGATCGCCAACAAATACTACCTTTTATCTTGCTC
TTCCTGCTCTCAGGTATTAATGCCGAATTGTTTCATCTTGTCTGTGTAGAAGACCACACACGAAAATCCT
GTGATTTTACATTTTACTTATCGTTAATCGAATGTATATCTATTTAATCTGCTTTTCTTGTCTAATAAAT
ATATATGTAAAGTACGCTTTTTGTTGAAATTTTTTAAACCTTTGTTTATTTTTTTTTCTTCATTCCGTAA
CTCTTCTACCTTCTTTATTTACTTTCTAAAATCCAAATACAAAACATAAAAATAAATAAACACAGAGTAA
ATTCCCAAATTATTCCATCATTAAAAGATACGAGGCGCGTGTAAGTTACAGGCAAGCGATCCGTCTAAGA
AACCATTATTATCATGACATTAACCTATAAAAATAGGCGTATCACGAGGCCCTTTCGTC
Features (pLannotate 1.2.2; 23 found; start..end, strand, type, name):
    137..186     +  misc_feature   bom (fragment): basis of mobility region from pBR322
    324..471     +  promoter       TRP1 promoter: S. cerevisiae TRP1
    472..1146    +  CDS            TRP1: phosphoribosylanthranilate isomerase, required for tryptophan biosynthesis; S. cerevisiae TRP1; yeast auxotrophic marker
   1197..1248    +  misc_feature   bom (fragment): basis of mobility region from pBR322
   1249..1576    -  rep_origin     M13 ori (fragment) (sequence partly withheld): M13 bacteriophage origin of replication; arrow indicates direction of (+) strand synthesis
   1890..2019    -  rep_origin     f1 ori (fragment) (sequence partly withheld): f1 bacteriophage origin of replication; arrow indicates direction of (+) strand synthesis
   2023..2180    -  CDS            lacZα (fragment): LacZα fragment of β-galactosidase; lacZ fragment
   2183..2201    +  promoter       T7 promoter: promoter for bacteriophage T7 RNA polymerase
   2274..2471    -  terminator     TEF terminator: Ashbya gossypii TEF terminator
   2489..3058    -  CDS            sta: STA_STRLA - Experimental evidence at protein level: Swiss-Prot protein existence level 1. Involved in resistance to streptothricin, a broad-spectrum antibiotic produced by streptomycetes. Detoxifies streptothricin via acetylation of the beta amino group of the first beta-lysyl moiety of streptothricin. From Streptomyces lavendulae.
   3072..3415    -  promoter       TEF promoter: Ashbya gossypii TEF promoter
   3484..3502    -  promoter       T3 promoter: promoter for bacteriophage T3 RNA polymerase
   3547..3563    -  protein_bind   lac operator: The lac repressor binds to the lac operator to inhibit transcription in E. coli. This inhibition can be relieved by adding lactose or isopropyl-β-D-thiogalactopyranoside (IPTG). lac repressor encoded by lacI
   3571..3593    +  misc_feature   MCS (fragment): pBluescript multiple cloning site
   3649..3677    +  misc_feature   MCS (fragment): pBluescript multiple cloning site
   3942..3972    -  promoter       lac promoter: promoter for the E. coli lac operon
   3987..4008    -  protein_bind   CAP binding site: CAP binding activates transcription in the presence of cAMP. E. coli catabolite activator protein
   4021..4113    -  CDS            lacI (fragment): lac repressor; lacI; The lac repressor binds to the lac operator to inhibit transcription in E. coli. This inhibition can be relieved by adding lactose or isopropyl-β-D-thiogalactopyranoside (IPTG).
   4296..4884    -  rep_origin     ori: high-copy-number ColE1/pMB1/pBR322/pUC origin of replication
   5055..5915    -  CDS            AmpR: β-lactamase; bla; confers resistance to ampicillin, carbenicillin, and related antibiotics
   5916..6020    -  promoter       AmpR promoter: bla
   6057..6560    +  misc_feature   CEN/ARS: S. cerevisiae CEN6 centromere fused to an autonomously replicating sequence
   6628..35      +  CDS            rop (fragment) (across the origin): Rop protein, which maintains plasmids at low copy number; rop
