[The description below was written by a language model from this plasmid's Addgene catalogue record and pLannotate feature annotations shown in this document.]
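Description:
RB794 is a yeast shuttle plasmid built on the pRS314 backbone and designed to deliver a short synthetic DNA barcode into the Candida albicans genome at the Neut5 locus. In E. coli it is maintained through a high-copy ColE1/pUC-type origin and selected with ampicillin via the bla gene and its promoter. It retains the other pRS314 elements: the S. cerevisiae TRP1 promoter and coding sequence as an auxotrophic marker, a CEN6/ARS centromeric replication module, f1/M13 phage origin fragments, and remnants of the pBluescript-style lacZα/multiple cloning site region flanked by T7 and T3 promoters.

The payload is a 100 bp synthetic barcoding cassette cloned between SpeI and ClaI sites, paired with a nourseothricin resistance marker. The feature table shows this marker as a streptothricin acetyltransferase coding sequence from Streptomyces lavendulae, placed between the Ashbya gossypii TEF promoter and TEF terminator in the polylinker region. It allows drug selection of Candida transformants. The automated annotation does not label the barcode itself or any Neut5 homology sequences. These presumably lie in the unannotated stretches of the cloning region, but the record does not define their positions or lengths.

According to the depositor, the plasmid is digested with NgoMIV before transformation, and the resulting DNA integrates at Neut5, tagging the recipient strain with a unique DNA barcode. Barcoded strains of this kind can be distinguished from one another by their barcode sequence. The associated study concerns how aneuploidy and gene dosage affect filamentation and host colonization by C. albicans.
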