Addgene plasmid #199122: RB794
Purpose: This plasmid contains a barcoding cassette which gets integrated at Neut5 locus in Candida albicans genome
Depositing lab: Richard Bennett. Depositing organization: Brown University. Publication: Aneuploidy and gene dosage regulate filamentation and host colonization by Candida albicans. Kakade P, Sircaik S, Maufrais C, Ene IV, Bennett RJ. Proc Natl Acad Sci U S A. 2023 Mar 14;120(11):e2218163120. doi: 10.1073/pnas.2218163120. Epub 2023 Mar 9. PubMed 36893271.
Backbone
  Vector backbone: pRS314
  Backbone manufacturer: ATCC
  Backbone size w/o insert (bp): 6599
  Vector type: Yeast Expression
  Selectable markers: Nourseothricin
Growth in bacteria
  Bacterial resistance: Ampicillin, 100 μg/mL
  Growth temperature: 37°C
  Growth strain: DH5alpha
  Copy number: High Copy
Gene/Insert
  Gene/Insert name: 100 bp barcoding cassette
  Species: Synthetic
  Insert size (bp): 100
  Cloning method: Restriction Enzyme; 5′ cloning site SpeI (unknown if destroyed); 3′ cloning site ClaI (unknown if destroyed)
  Sequencing primers: 5′ GTGCCGTAAAGCACTAAATCGG; 3′ GTTACCTCACTCATTAGGCACCCC
Terms and licenses: Academic/Nonprofit Terms; Industry Terms: Not Available to Industry
Depositor comments: After restriction digestion with NgoMIV, this plasmid can be used to transform Candida strains which would barcode it with unique DNA barcodes
How to cite: RB794 was a gift from Richard Bennett (Addgene plasmid # 199122 ; http://n2t.net/addgene:199122 ; RRID:Addgene_199122)
