>Addgene plasmid #199122 | RB794 | depositor partial sequence | sequence record 385606 | Barcoding cassette containing BC2 cloned in pDIS3 at SpeI_ClaI sites by CPEC method
TGGCGGCCGCTCTAGAACTAGTGATGTCCACGAGGTCTCTATACTGACAGCACGCATGGCGTCGACCTGC
AGCGTACGATCGATACCGTCGACCTCGAGG
